Addgene plasmid #183896: TALED_Left-RNR2-1397C-AD
Purpose: Expresses TALED_Left-RNR2-1397C-AD in mammalian cells
Depositing lab: Jin-Soo Kim. Depositing organization: Institute for Basic Science. Publication: Targeted A-to-G base editing in human mitochondrial DNA with programmable deaminases. Cho SI, Lee S, Mok YG, Lim K, Lee J, Lee JM, Chung E, Kim JS. Cell. 2022 May 12;185(10):1764-1776.e12. doi: 10.1016/j.cell.2022.03.039. Epub 2022 Apr 25. PubMed 35472302.
Backbone
  Vector backbone: p3s
  Backbone size w/o insert (bp): 3723
  Total vector size (bp): 6990
  Vector type: Mammalian Expression
Growth in bacteria
  Bacterial resistance: Ampicillin, 100 μg/mL
  Growth temperature: 37°C
  Growth strain: DH5alpha
  Copy number: High Copy
Gene/Insert
  Gene/Insert name: TALED for RNR2 mutation
  Species: Synthetic
  Insert size (bp): 3267
  Promoter: pCMV
  Cloning method: Gibson Cloning
  Sequencing primers: 5′ CGCAAATGGGCGGTAGGCGTG; 3′ TAGAAGGCACAGTCGAGG
Terms and licenses: Academic/Nonprofit Terms; Industry Terms: Not Available to Industry
How to cite: TALED_Left-RNR2-1397C-AD was a gift from Jin-Soo Kim (Addgene plasmid # 183896 ; http://n2t.net/addgene:183896 ; RRID:Addgene_183896)
