[The description below was written by a language model from this plasmid's Addgene catalogue record and pLannotate feature annotations shown in this document.]
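Description:
TALED_Left-RNR2-1397C-AD is a mammalian expression plasmid of about 7 kb, built on the p3s backbone. It encodes the left-hand arm of a TALE-linked deaminase (TALED) pair designed for A-to-G base editing in human mitochondrial DNA at a site in RNR2. It is propagated in E. coli through a high-copy ColE1/pUC-type origin and selected with ampicillin via the β-lactamase gene. The backbone also carries leftover pieces of a lac promoter/operator region, a bom fragment, and truncated fragments of an SV40 promoter and a bleomycin-resistance gene followed by an SV40 poly(A) signal. Because these last elements are only fragments, the record does not support a functional mammalian selection marker.

The roughly 3.3 kb synthetic insert is driven by the CMV enhancer and immediate-early promoter and terminated by the bGH polyadenylation signal; a T7 promoter sits just upstream of the coding region. The open reading frame begins with a fragment of human SOD2, most likely serving as a mitochondrial targeting sequence given the fusion's target, followed by an HA epitope tag for detection. Next come AvrBs3-derived TALE N- and C-terminal segments flanking an unannotated stretch that presumably holds the custom repeat array defining DNA-binding specificity. Downstream is a TadA-related adenosine deaminase, the "AD" of the name. The "1397C" designation suggests a split-deaminase half between the TALE and TadA, but the feature table does not annotate that region. The plasmid would typically be co-transfected with a matching right-arm construct to install targeted adenine-to-guanine changes in mitochondrial DNA.
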