Features (pLannotate 1.2.2; 21 found; start..end, strand, type, name):
     87..139     -  misc_feature   bom (fragment): basis of mobility region from pBR322
    294..673     +  enhancer       CMV enhancer: human cytomegalovirus immediate early enhancer
    674..877     +  promoter       CMV promoter: human cytomegalovirus (CMV) immediate early promoter
    873..906     +  LTR            5' LTR (truncated) (fragment): truncated 5' long terminal repeat (LTR) from HIV-1
    922..940     +  promoter       T7 promoter: promoter for bacteriophage T7 RNA polymerase
    950..1048    +  CDS            SOD2 (fragment): SODM_HUMAN - Experimental evidence at protein level: Swiss-Prot protein existence level 1. Destroys superoxide anion radicals which are normally produced within the cells and which are toxic to biological systems. From Homo sapiens (Human).
   1067..1093    +  CDS            HA: HA (human influenza hemagglutinin) epitope tag
   1139..1645    +  CDS            avrBs3 (fragment): AVRB3_XANEU - Experimental evidence at protein level: Swiss-Prot protein existence level 1. Avirulence protein. Acts as a transcription factor in C.annuum plants. In susceptible plants lacking the Bs3 resistance gene induces expression of a number of genes, including genes homologous to a family of auxin-induced genes, alpha-expansin genes, pectate lyase, anthocyanidin glucoside rhamnosyl transferase and at least one transcription factor, UPA20. Their expression leads to plant hypertrophy in mesophyll cells, probably mainly mediated by UPA20 (PubMed:17962565). In resistant plants induces the h
   3440..3559    +  CDS            avrBs3 (fragment): AVRB3_XANEU - Experimental evidence at protein level: Swiss-Prot protein existence level 1. Avirulence protein. Acts as a transcription factor in C.annuum plants. In susceptible plants lacking the Bs3 resistance gene induces expression of a number of genes, including genes homologous to a family of auxin-induced genes, alpha-expansin genes, pectate lyase, anthocyanidin glucoside rhamnosyl transferase and at least one transcription factor, UPA20. Their expression leads to plant hypertrophy in mesophyll cells, probably mainly mediated by UPA20 (PubMed:17962565). In resistant plants induces the h
   3710..4201    +  CDS            tadA: TADA_ECOLI - Also known as yfhC. Experimental evidence at protein level: Swiss-Prot protein existence level 1. Catalyzes the deamination of adenosine to inosine at the wobble position 34 of tRNA(Arg2). Essential for cell viability. From Escherichia coli (strain K12).
   4268..4492    +  polyA_signal   bGH poly(A) signal: bovine growth hormone polyadenylation signal
   4496..4517    +  promoter       SV40 promoter (fragment): SV40 enhancer and early promoter
   4570..4728    +  CDS            ble (fragment): BLE_KLEPN - Experimental evidence at protein level: Swiss-Prot protein existence level 1. Binding protein with a strong affinity to the bleomycin family of antibiotics. Binds to CL990; an antimitotic-antibiotic compound. From Klebsiella pneumoniae.
   4723..4844    +  polyA_signal   SV40 poly(A) signal: SV40 polyadenylation signal
   4917..4933    -  protein_bind   lac operator: The lac repressor binds to the lac operator to inhibit transcription in E. coli. This inhibition can be relieved by adding lactose or isopropyl-β-D-thiogalactopyranoside (IPTG). lac repressor encoded by lacI
   4941..4971    -  promoter       lac promoter: promoter for the E. coli lac operon
   4986..5007    -  protein_bind   CAP binding site: CAP binding activates transcription in the presence of cAMP. E. coli catabolite activator protein
   5020..5112    -  CDS            lacI (fragment): lac repressor; lacI; The lac repressor binds to the lac operator to inhibit transcription in E. coli. This inhibition can be relieved by adding lactose or isopropyl-β-D-thiogalactopyranoside (IPTG).
   5295..5883    -  rep_origin     ori: high-copy-number ColE1/pMB1/pBR322/pUC origin of replication
   6054..6914    -  CDS            AmpR: β-lactamase; bla; confers resistance to ampicillin, carbenicillin, and related antibiotics
   6915..28      -  promoter       AmpR promoter (across the origin): bla
>Addgene plasmid #183896 | TALED_Left-RNR2-1397C-AD | addgene full sequence | sequence record 360282 | Addgene NGS Result
AGAAAAATAAACAAATAGGGGTTCCGCGCACATTTCCCCGAAAAGTGCCACCTGACGTCGACGGATCGGG
AGATCTCCCGATCCCCTATGGTGCACTCTCAGTACAATCTGCTCTGATGCCGCATAGTTAAGCCAGTATC
TGCTCCCTGCTTGTGTGTTGGAGGTCGCTGAGTAGTGCGCGAGCAAAATTTAAGCTACAACAAGGCAAGG
CTTGACCGACAATTGCATGAAGAATCTGCTTAGGGTTAGGCGTTTTGCGCTGCTTCGCGATGTACGGGCC
AGATATACGCGTTGACATTGATTATTGACTAGTTATTAATAGTAATCAATTACGGGGTCATTAGTTCATA
GCCCATATATGGAGTTCCGCGTTACATAACTTACGGTAAATGGCCCGCCTGGCTGACCGCCCAACGACCC
CCGCCCATTGACGTCAATAATGACGTATGTTCCCATAGTAACGCCAATAGGGACTTTCCATTGACGTCAA
TGGGTGGAGTATTTACGGTAAACTGCCCACTTGGCAGTACATCAAGTGTATCATATGCCAAGTACGCCCC
CTATTGACGTCAATGACGGTAAATGGCCCGCCTGGCATTATGCCCAGTACATGACCTTATGGGACTTTCC
TACTTGGCAGTACATCTACGTATTAGTCATCGCTATTACCATGGTGATGCGGTTTTGGCAGTACATCAAT
GGGCGTGGATAGCGGTTTGACTCACGGGGATTTCCAAGTCTCCACCCCATTGACGTCAATGGGAGTTTGT
TTTGGCACCAAAATCAACGGGACTTTCCAAAATGTCGTAACAACTCCGCCCCATTGACGCAAATGGGCGG
TAGGCGTGTACGGTGGGAGGTCTATATAAGCAGAGCTCTCTGGCTAACTAGAGAACCCACTGCTTACTGG
CTTATCGAAATTAATACGACTCACTATAGGGAGATGGCTCTTAGTCGAGCCGTCTGTGGTACTTCCCGAC
AGCTTGCTCCAGTCTTGGGGTACCTTGGCTCCCGACAAAAGCACTCTCTCCCTGATTACCCTTACGATGT
ACCTGACTACGCCGGCTACCCTTACGACGTACCAGATTACGCTGGATATCCATACGATGTCCCTGATTAT
GCTGGGATCCGAATTCAAGATCTACGCACGCTCGGCTACAGCCAGCAGCAACAGGAGAAGATCAAACCGA
AGGTTCGTTCGACAGTGGCGCAGCACCACGAGGCACTGGTCGGCCATGGGTTTACACACGCGCACATCGT
TGCGCTCAGCCAACACCCGGCAGCGTTAGGGACCGTCGCTGTCAAGTATCAGGACATGATCGCAGCGTTG
CCAGAGGCGACACACGAAGCGATCGTTGGCGTCGGCAAACAGTGGTCCGGCGCACGCGCTCTGGAGGCCT
TGCTCACGGTGGCGGGAGAGTTGAGAGGTCCACCGTTACAGTTGGACACAGGCCAACTTCTCAAGATTGC
AAAACGTGGCGGCGTGACCGCAGTGGAGGCAGTGCATGCATGGCGCAATGCACTGACGGGTGCCCCCCTG
AACCTGACCCCTGCCCAGGTGGTGGCCATTGCCTCCCACGATGGAGGTAAGCAGGCTCTGGAGACAGTTC
AAAGATTGCTTCCAGTTCTTTGCCAGGATCACGGTTTGACACCCGACCAAGTCGTTGCAATCGCCAGTCA
TGATGGTGGTAAGCAAGCACTCGAAACCGTCCAGCGCTTGCTGCCCGTGCTCTGCCAGGCTCATGGGCTG
ACACCTGATCAGGTCGTGGCCATCGCATCAAATATAGGGGGTAAACAAGCTTTGGAGACTGTCCAGAGGC
TCCTCCCCGTCTTGTGTCAAGCCCATGGGTTGACACCTGACCAGGTCGTGGCCATTGCCAGCAATGGAGG
AGGGAAGCAAGCTCTTGAGACTGTGCAGCGCTTGCTTCCCGTCCTCTGCCAAGCACATGGGCTCACACCC
GATCAAGTTGTTGCTATTGCAAGCAATATCGGAGGCAAGCAGGCCTTGGAAACTGTCCAAAGATTGTTGC
CAGTCTTGTGCCAGGATCACGGACTCACCCCAGACCAAGTGGTTGCAATTGCTTCAAATGGCGGGGGCAA
ACAGGCCCTGGAAACCGTTCAGCGGCTTCTTCCTGTCCTTTGCCAGGCCCATGGTCTTACACCAGCTCAG
GTCGTTGCTATTGCATCACACGATGGGGGCAAACAGGCACTCGAGACAGTGCAGCGGTTGCTGCCAGTGC
TGTGTCAAGATCACGGTTTGACCCCAGAGCAAGTGGTGGCCATCGCTTCAAACATAGGAGGAAAGCAAGC
CCTCGAGACTGTTCAAAGACTGCTTCCCGTTCTCTGTCAAGCACATGGGTTGACTCCAGCACAGGTTGTT
GCCATTGCTAGTAATATTGGTGGTAAACAGGCATTGGAAACTGTGCAAAGACTCCTTCCTGTCCTGTGTC
AAGCACATGGGCTTACACCTGCTCAGGTCGTTGCTATTGCATCACACGATGGGGGCAAACAGGCACTCGA
GACAGTGCAGCGGTTGCTGCCAGTGCTGTGTCAAGATCACGGTTTGACCCCAGAGCAAGTGGTGGCCATC
GCTTCAAACATAGGAGGAAAGCAAGCCCTCGAGACTGTTCAAAGACTGCTTCCCGTTCTCTGTCAAGCAC
ATGGGTTGACTCCAGCACAGGTTGTTGCCATTGCTAGTAATATTGGTGGTAAACAGGCATTGGAAACTGT
GCAAAGACTCCTTCCTGTCCTGTGTCAGGACCATGGCTTGACTCCTGCACAGGTTGTCGCCATCGCTAGC
AATGGGGGTGGCAAACAGGCACTTGAAACAGTGCAACGGTTGTTGCCCGTCTTGTGTCAGGACCATGGGC
TTACCCCTGCACAGGTCGTGGCAATTGCCTCCAACATCGGGGGGAAGCAAGCCCTTGAAACTGTCCAGCG
CCTGTTGCCAGTTCTTTGTCAAGCCCATGGATTGACTCCCGACCAGGTGGTCGCAATTGCAAGTAACAAC
GGTGGGAAACAGGCTTTGGAGACTGTGCAGAGACTTCTTCCCGTGTTGTGCCAAGCTCATGGGCTCACCC
CCGCCCAAGTGGTCGCCATCGCTTCTAATAACGGTGGCAAGCAAGCTTTGGAGACTGTCCAGAGGCTCCT
GCCCGTCCTCTGTCAGGACCACGGTTTGACACCTGCTCAGGTGGTTGCCATCGCAAGCAATAATGGCGGA
AAACAGGCCCTGGAAACCGTCCAGCGCCTGTTGCCTGTCCTCTGCCAAGATCATGGATTGACTCCAGACC
AAGTTGTGGCAATTGCATCTAACGGGGGTGGCAAACAAGCCCTTGAGACTGTTCAGCGCCTGTTGCCCGT
TTTGTGCCAAGCACACGGTCTGACTCCGGAACAGGTGGTGGCGATTGCAAGCAACGGCGGCGGCAAACAG
GCTCTAGAGAGCATTGTTGCCCAGCTCTCCAGACCTGATCCGGCGCTAGCCGCGTTGACAAATGATCATC
TTGTTGCTCTTGCTTGTCTTGGCGGACGACCTGCCCTGGATGCTGTGAAAAAGGGGTTGCTAGTCGGCAG
TGCCATACCTGTGAAGCGGGGAGCAACAGGGGAGACAAAGGTGTTCACAGGCAACTCTAACAGTCCAAAG
AGCCCCACCAAAGGCGGGTGTTCAGGAAGCGAAACTCCTGGTACCTCAGAGTCCGCTACTCCCGAATCCT
CTGAGGTGGAGTTTTCCCACGAGTACTGGATGAGACATGCCCTGACCCTGGCCAAGAGGGCACGGGATGA
GAGGGAGGTGCCTGTGGGAGCCGTGCTGGTGCTGAACAATAGAGTGATCGGCGAGGGCTGGAACAGAGCC
ATCGGCCTGCACGACCCAACAGCCCATGCCGAAATTATGGCCCTGAGACAGGGCGGCCTGGTCATGCAGA
ACTACAGACTGATTGACGCCACCCTGTACGTGACATTCGAGCCTTGCGTGATGTGCGCCGGCGCCATGAT
CCACTCTAGGATCGGCCGCGTGGTGTTTGGCGTGAGGAACTCAAAAAGAGGCGCCGCAGGCTCCCTGATG
AACGTGCTGAACTACCCCGGCATGAATCACCGCGTCGAAATTACCGAGGGAATCCTGGCAGATGAATGTG
CCGCCCTGCTGTGCGATTTCTATCGGATGCCTAGACAGGTGTTCAATGCTCAGAAGAAGGCCCAGAGCTC
CATCAACTAGTCAGGGCCCTATTCTATAGGTGTCACCTAAATGCTAGAGCTCGCTGATCAGCCTCGACTG
TGCCTTCTAGTTGCCAGCCATCTGTTGTTTGCCCCTCCCCCGTGCCTTCCTTGACCCTGGAAGGTGCCAC
TCCCACTGTCCTTTCCTAATAAAATGAGGAAATTGCATCGCATTGTCTGAGTAGGTGTCATTCTATTCTG
GGGGGTGGGGTGGGGCAGGACAGCAAGGGGGAGGATTGGGAAGACAATAGCAGGCATGCTGGGGATGCGG
TGGGCTCTATGGCTTCTGAGGCGGAAAGAACCAGCTGGGGCTCTAGGGGGTATCCCCACGCTGCAGTGAG
CGGGACTCTGGGGTTCGAAATGACCGACCAAGCGACGCCCAACCTGCCATCACGAGATTTCGATTCCACC
GCCGCCTTCTATGAAAGGTTGGGCTTCGGAATCGTTTTCCGGGACGCCGGCTGGATGATCCTCCAGCGCG
GGGATCTCATGCTGGAGTTCTTCGCCCACCCCAACTTGTTTATTGCAGCTTATAATGGTTACAAATAAAG
CAATAGCATCACAAATTTCACAAATAAAGCATTTTTTTCACTGCATTCTAGTTGTGGTTTGTCCAAACTC
ATCAATGTATCTTATCATGTCTGTATACCGTCGACCTCTAGCTAGAGCTTGGCGTAATCATGGTCATAGC
TGTTTCCTGTGTGAAATTGTTATCCGCTCACAATTCCACACAACATACGAGCCGGAAGCATAAAGTGTAA
AGCCTGGGGTGCCTAATGAGTGAGCTAACTCACATTAATTGCGTTGCGCTCACTGCCCGCTTTCCAGTCG
GGAAACCTGTCGTGCCAGCTGCATTAATGAATCGGCCAACGCGCGGGGAGAGGCGGTTTGCGTATTGGGC
GCTCTTCCGCTTCCTCGCTCACTGACTCGCTGCGCTCGGTCGTTCGGCTGCGGCGAGCGGTATCAGCTCA
CTCAAAGGCGGTAATACGGTTATCCACAGAATCAGGGGATAACGCAGGAAAGAACATGTGAGCAAAAGGC
CAGCAAAAGGCCAGGAACCGTAAAAAGGCCGCGTTGCTGGCGTTTTTCCATAGGCTCCGCCCCCCTGACG
AGCATCACAAAAATCGACGCTCAAGTCAGAGGTGGCGAAACCCGACAGGACTATAAAGATACCAGGCGTT
TCCCCCTGGAAGCTCCCTCGTGCGCTCTCCTGTTCCGACCCTGCCGCTTACCGGATACCTGTCCGCCTTT
CTCCCTTCGGGAAGCGTGGCGCTTTCTCATAGCTCACGCTGTAGGTATCTCAGTTCGGTGTAGGTCGTTC
GCTCCAAGCTGGGCTGTGTGCACGAACCCCCCGTTCAGCCCGACCGCTGCGCCTTATCCGGTAACTATCG
TCTTGAGTCCAACCCGGTAAGACACGACTTATCGCCACTGGCAGCAGCCACTGGTAACAGGATTAGCAGA
GCGAGGTATGTAGGCGGTGCTACAGAGTTCTTGAAGTGGTGGCCTAACTACGGCTACACTAGAAGAACAG
TATTTGGTATCTGCGCTCTGCTGAAGCCAGTTACCTTCGGAAAAAGAGTTGGTAGCTCTTGATCCGGCAA
ACAAACCACCGCTGGTAGCGGTGGTTTTTTTGTTTGCAAGCAGCAGATTACGCGCAGAAAAAAAGGATCT
CAAGAAGATCCTTTGATCTTTTCTACGGGGTCTGACGCTCAGTGGAACGAAAACTCACGTTAAGGGATTT
TGGTCATGAGATTATCAAAAAGGATCTTCACCTAGATCCTTTTAAATTAAAAATGAAGTTTTAAATCAAT
CTAAAGTATATATGAGTAAACTTGGTCTGACAGTTACCAATGCTTAATCAGTGAGGCACCTATCTCAGCG
ATCTGTCTATTTCGTTCATCCATAGTTGCCTGACTCCCCGTCGTGTAGATAACTACGATACGGGAGGGCT
TACCATCTGGCCCCAGTGCTGCAATGATACCGCGAGATCCACGCTCACCGGCTCCAGATTTATCAGCAAT
AAACCAGCCAGCCGGAAGGGCCGAGCGCAGAAGTGGTCCTGCAACTTTATCCGCCTCCATCCAGTCTATT
AATTGTTGCCGGGAAGCTAGAGTAAGTAGTTCGCCAGTTAATAGTTTGCGCAACGTTGTTGCCATTGCTA
CAGGCATCGTGGTGTCACGCTCGTCGTTTGGTATGGCTTCATTCAGCTCCGGTTCCCAACGATCAAGGCG
AGTTACATGATCCCCCATGTTGTGCAAAAAAGCGGTTAGCTCCTTCGGTCCTCCGATCGTTGTCAGAAGT
AAGTTGGCCGCAGTGTTATCACTCATGGTTATGGCAGCACTGCATAATTCTCTTACTGTCATGCCATCCG
TAAGATGCTTTTCTGTGACTGGTGAGTACTCAACCAAGTCATTCTGAGAATAGTGTATGCGGCGACCGAG
TTGCTCTTGCCCGGCGTCAATACGGGATAATACCGCGCCACATAGCAGAACTTTAAAAGTGCTCATCATT
GGAAAACGTTCTTCGGGGCGAAAACTCTCAAGGATCTTACCGCTGTTGAGATCCAGTTCGATGTAACCCA
CTCGTGCACCCAACTGATCTTCAGCATCTTTTACTTTCACCAGCGTTTCTGGGTGAGCAAAAACAGGAAG
GCAAAATGCCGCAAAAAAGGGAATAAGGGCGACACGGAAATGTTGAATACTCATACTCTTCCTTTTTCAA
TATTATTGAAGCATTTATCAGGGTTATTGTCTCATGAGCGGATACATATTTGAATGTATTT
